>Addgene plasmid #61929 | pET151-hUCH37 (ISF1) | depositor partial sequence | sequence record 101212 | T7/T7TRM
ATGACGGGCAATGCCGGGGAGTGGTGCCTCATGGAAAGCGACCCCGGGGTCTTCACCGAGCTCATTAAAG
GATTCGGTTGCCGAGGAGCCCAAGTAGAAGAAATATGGAGTTTAGAGCCTGAGAATTTTGAAAAATTAAA
GCCAGTTCATGGGTTAATTTTTCTTTTCAAGTGGCAGCCAGGAGAAGAACCAGCAGGCTCTGTGGTTCAG
GACTCCCGACTTGACACGATATTTTTTGCTAAGCAGGTAATTAATAATGCTTGTGCTACTCAAGCCATAG
TGAGTGTGTTACTGAACTGTACCCACCAGGATGTCCATTTAGGCGAGACATTATCAGAGTTTAAAGAATT
TTCACAAAGTTTTGATGCAGCTATGAAAGGCTTGGCACTGAGCAATTCAGATGTGATTCGACAAGTACAC
AACAGTTTCGCCAGACAGCAAATGTTTGAATTTGATACGAAGACATCAGCAAAAGAAGAAGATGCTTTTC
ACTTTGTCAGTTATGTTCCTGTTAATGGGAGACTGTATGAATTAGATGGATTAAGAGAAGGACCGATTGA
TTTAGGTGCATGCAATCAAGATGATTGGATCAGTGCAGTAAGGCCTGTCATAGAAAAAAGGATACAAAAG
TACAGTGAAGGTGAAATTCGATTTAATTTAATGGCCATTGTGTCTGACAGAAAAATGATATATGAGCAGA
AGATAGCAGAGTTACAAAGACAACTTGCAGAGGAGGAACCCATGGATACAGATCAAGGTAATAGTATGTT
AAGTGCTATTCAGTCAGAAGTTGCCAAAAATCAGATGCTTATTGAAGAGGAAGTACAGAAATTAAAAAGA
TACAAGATTGAGAATATCAGAAGGAAGCATAATTATCTGCCTTTCATTATGGAATTGTTAAAGACTTTAG
CAGAACACCAGCAGTTAATACCACTAGTAGAAAAGGCAAAAGAAAAACAGAACGCAAAGAAAGCTCAGGA
AACCAAATAA
