>Addgene plasmid #61929 | pET151-hUCH37 (ISF1) | addgene partial sequence | sequence record 106916 | T7 5'-TAATACGACTCACTATAGGG-3'
ACTTTAAGAAGGAGATATACATATGCATCATCACCATCACCATGGTAAGCCTATCCCTAACCCTCTCCTC
GGTCTCGATTCTACGGAAAACCTGTATTTTCAGGGAATTGATCCCTTCACCATGACGGGCAATGCCGGGG
AGTGGTGCCTCATGGAAAGCGACCCCGGGGTCTTCACCGAGCTCATTAAAGGATTCGGTTGCCGAGGAGC
CCAAGTAGAAGAAATATGGAGTTTAGAGCCTGAGAATTTTGAAAAATTAAAGCCAGTTCATGGGTTAATT
TTTCTTTTCAAGTGGCAGCCAGGAGAAGAACCAGCAGGCTCTGTGGTTCAGGACTCCCGACTTGACACGA
TATTTTTTGCTAAGCAGGTAATTAATAATGCTTGTGCTACTCAAGCCATAGTGAGTGTGTTACTGAACTG
TACCCACCAGGATGTCCATTTAGGCGAGACATTATCAGAGTTTAAAGAATTTTCACAAAGTTTTGATGCA
GCTATGAAAGGCTTGGCACTGAGCAATTCAGATGTGATTCGACAAGTACACAACAGTTTCGCCAGACAGC
AAATGTTTGAATTTGATACGAAGACATCAGCAAAAGAAGAAGATGCTTTTCACTTTGTCAGTTATGTTCC
TGTTAATGGGAGACTGTATGAATTAGATGGATTAAGAGAAGGACCGATTGATTTAGGTGCATGCAATCAA
GATGATTGGATCAGTGCAGTAAGGCCTGTCATAGAAAAAAGGATACAAAAGTACAGTGAAGGTGAAATTC
GATTTAATTTAATGGCCATTGTGTCTGACAGAAAAATGATATATGAGCAGAAGATAGCAGAGTTACAAAG
ACAACTTGCAGAGGAGGAACCCATGGATACAGATCAAGGTAATAGTATGTTAAGTGCTAT
