>Addgene plasmid #61929 | pET151-hUCH37 (ISF1) | addgene partial sequence | sequence record 107320 | T7term 5'-GCTAGTTATTGCTCAGCGG-3'
GCAGCCGGATCTGAGCTCGCCCTTATTTGGTTTCCTGAGCTTTCTTTGCGTTCTGTTTTTCTTTTGCCTT
TTCTACTAGTGGTATTAACTGCTGGTGTTCTGCTAAAGTCTTTAACAATTCCATAATGAAAGGCAGATAA
TTATGCTTCCTTCTGATATTCTCAATCTTGTATCTTTTTAATTTCTGTACTTCCTCTTCAATAAGCATCT
GATTTTTGGCAACTTCTGACTGAATAGCACTTAACATACTATTACCTTGATCTGTATCCATGGGTTCCTC
CTCTGCAAGTTGTCTTTGTAACTCTGCTATCTTCTGCTCATATATCATTTTTCTGTCAGACACAATGGCC
ATTAAATTAAATCGAATTTCACCTTCACTGTACTTTTGTATCCTTTTTTCTATGACAGGCCTTACTGCAC
TGATCCAATCATCTTGATTGCATGCACCTAAATCAATCGGTCCTTCTCTTAATCCATCTAATTCATACAG
TCTCCCATTAACAGGAACATAACTGACAAAGTGAAAAGCATCTTCTTCTTTTGCTGATGTCTTCGTATCA
AATTCAAACATTTGCTGTCTGGCGAAACTGTTGTGTACTTGTCGAATCACATCTGAATTGCTCAGTGCCA
AGCCTTTCATAGCTGCATCAAAACTTTGTGAAAATTCTTTAAACTCTGATAATGTCTCGCCTAAATGGAC
ATCCTGGTGGGTACAGTTCAGTAACACACTCACTATGGCTTGAGTAGCACAAGCATTATTAATTACCTGC
TTAGCAAAAAATATCGTGTCAAGTCGGGAGTCCTGAACCACAGAGCCTGCTGGTTCTTCTCCTGGCTGCC
ACTTGAA
