[The description below was written by a language model from this plasmid's Addgene catalogue record.]
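Description:
pET151-hUCH37 (ISF1) is a bacterial expression plasmid built on the commercial pET151-D-TOPO backbone, into which the coding sequence for human UCH37 (also known as UCHL5), isoform 1, was inserted by directional TOPO cloning. The insert is about 990 bp in a backbone of roughly 5.8 kb, for a total of about 6.8 kb. The plasmid is listed as high copy, is selected with ampicillin, and is maintained in a standard cloning strain such as DH5alpha. No feature table accompanies the record, so the origin of replication and other backbone elements are not itemised.

Expression is driven by a T7 promoter, so protein production requires an E. coli host that supplies T7 RNA polymerase, typically a DE3 lysogen; the record does not name the expression strain. The use of a T7 terminator sequencing primer indicates that the open reading frame sits between the T7 promoter and T7 terminator, as is usual for pET vectors. The backbone contributes an N-terminal 6xHis tag fused in frame to UCH37, allowing purification of the recombinant protein by immobilised metal affinity chromatography.

UCH37/UCHL5 is a ubiquitin C-terminal hydrolase family deubiquitylase; its INO80R alias reflects a link to the INO80 complex. The stated purpose is simply expression of hUCH37 in E. coli, and the associated publication concerns the structural basis of UCH37 activation and inhibition. This suggests use in producing purified enzyme for structural and biochemical studies.
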