Addgene plasmid #61929: pET151-hUCH37 (ISF1)
Purpose: Expression of hUCH37 (ISF1) in E.coli
Depositing lab: Chris Hill. Depositing organization: University of Utah. Publication: Structural Basis for the Activation and Inhibition of the UCH37 Deubiquitylase. VanderLinden RT, Hemmis CW, Schmitt B, Ndoja A, Whitby FG, Robinson H, Cohen RE, Yao T, Hill CP. Mol Cell. 2015 Feb 17. pii: S1097-2765(15)00017-9. doi: 10.1016/j.molcel.2015.01.016. PubMed 25702872.
Backbone
  Vector backbone: pET151-D-TOPO
  Backbone manufacturer: Invotrogen
  Backbone size w/o insert (bp): 5800
  Total vector size (bp): 6800
  Vector type: Bacterial Expression
Growth in bacteria
  Bacterial resistance: Ampicillin, 100 μg/mL
  Growth temperature: 37°C
  Growth strain: DH5alpha
  Copy number: High Copy
Gene/Insert
  Gene/Insert name: hUCH37 (ISF1) (alt name: UCHL5)
  Species: H. sapiens (human)
  Insert size (bp): 990
  GenBank ID: AAD31528.1
  Entrez Gene: UCHL5 (a.k.a. CGI-70, INO80R, UCH-L5, UCH37)
  Promoter: T7
  Tag / fusion protein: 6x HIS (N terminal on backbone)
  Cloning method: TOPO Cloning
  Sequencing primers: 5′ T7; 3′ T7 term
Terms and licenses: Academic/Nonprofit Terms; Industry Terms: Not Available to Industry
How to cite: pET151-hUCH37 (ISF1) was a gift from Chris Hill (Addgene plasmid # 61929 ; http://n2t.net/addgene:61929 ; RRID:Addgene_61929)
